Addgene plasmid #205361: pICH41295(pro5U)-pAT1G54390
Purpose: MoClo lvl0 Promoter + 5'UTR part
Depositing lab: Jennifer Nemhauser. Depositing organization: University of Washington. Publication: Building a pipeline to identify and engineer constitutive and repressible promoters. Yang EJY, Nemhauser JL. Quant Plant Biol. 2023 Oct 19;4:e12. doi: 10.1017/qpb.2023.10. eCollection 2023. PubMed 37901686.
Backbone
  Vector backbone: pICH41295
  Backbone manufacturer: Sylvestre Marillonnet Lab
  Vector type: Synthetic Biology
Growth in bacteria
  Bacterial resistance: Spectinomycin, 50 μg/mL
  Growth temperature: 37°C
  Growth strain: DH5alpha
  Copy number: High Copy
Gene/Insert
  Gene/Insert name: pAT1G54390
  Species: A. thaliana (mustard weed)
  Insert size (bp): 628
  Cloning method: Restriction Enzyme; 5′ cloning site unknown (unknown if destroyed)
Terms and licenses: Academic/Nonprofit Terms; Industry Terms: Not Available to Industry
How to cite: pICH41295(pro5U)-pAT1G54390 was a gift from Jennifer Nemhauser (Addgene plasmid # 205361 ; http://n2t.net/addgene:205361 ; RRID:Addgene_205361)
