[The description below was written by a language model from this plasmid's Addgene catalogue record and pLannotate feature annotations shown in this document.]
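Description:
pICH41295(pro5U)-pAT1G54390 is a level 0 part plasmid for the MoClo (Modular Cloning, Golden Gate-based) system, built in the pICH41295 acceptor backbone, which is the standard level 0 vector for combined promoter plus 5'UTR modules. It is a small bacterial cloning plasmid of about 2.9 kb, maintained at high copy in E. coli through a ColE1/pUC-type origin of replication. Selection is by spectinomycin, conferred by an aadA aminoglycoside adenylyltransferase gene that spans the numbering origin of the circular sequence record and appears to be driven by the annotated bla (AmpR) promoter upstream. The short fragments annotated as lacI, an integron integrase and a gentamicin acetyltransferase are partial matches only. They are most likely remnants of the backbone's lacZ region and of the integron context from which the resistance cassette derives, not functional genes.

The payload is a 628 bp Arabidopsis thaliana fragment named pAT1G54390, i.e. the promoter and 5' untranslated region of the locus AT1G54390. The automated annotation does not mark this insert, but the unannotated stretch between the lacI fragment and the AmpR promoter is large enough to hold it. The record does not state the flanking cloning sites or fusion overhangs. In MoClo level 0 parts, the module is normally released by a type IIS restriction enzyme and joined in a defined order with coding sequence and terminator parts to form a level 1 transcription unit. The plasmid carries no reporter or plant selection marker of its own. It comes from work on identifying and engineering constitutive and repressible plant promoters, and serves as a reusable promoter building block for plant synthetic biology constructs.
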