Features (pLannotate 1.2.2; 6 found; start..end, strand, type, name):
    280..868     +  rep_origin     ori: high-copy-number ColE1/pMB1/pBR322/pUC origin of replication
   1051..1100    +  CDS            lacI (fragment): lac repressor; lacI; The lac repressor binds to the lac operator to inhibit transcription in E. coli. This inhibition can be relieved by adding lactose or isopropyl-β-D-thiogalactopyranoside (IPTG).
   1873..1977    +  promoter       AmpR promoter: bla
   1968..2048    -  CDS            int (fragment): INT2_ECOLX - Protein inferred from homology: Swiss-Prot protein existence level 3. Putative integrase believed to be involved in the insertion of antibiotic resistance genes into plasmids and transposons. From Escherichia coli.
   2136..2192    +  CDS            GmR (fragment): gentamycin acetyltransferase; aacC1; confers resistance to gentamycin
   2199..106     +  CDS            aadA (across the origin): S3AD_ECOLX - Experimental evidence at protein level: Swiss-Prot protein existence level 1. Mediates bacterial resistance to the antibiotics streptomycin and spectinomycin. From Escherichia coli.
>Addgene plasmid #205361 | pICH41295(pro5U)-pAT1G54390 | addgene full sequence | sequence record 404906 | Addgene NGS Result
ACAGGCTTATCTTGGACAAGAAGAAGATCGCTTGGCCTCGCGCGCAGATCAGTTGGAAGAATTTGTCCAT
TACGTAAAAGGCGAGATCACCAAGGTAGTCGGCAAATAACTGTCAGACCAAGTTTACTCATATATACTTT
AGATTGATTTAAAACTTCATTTTTAATTTAAAAGGATCTAGGTGAAGATCCTTTTTGATAATCTCATGAC
CAAAATCCCTTAACGTGAGTTTTCGTTCCACTGAGCGTCAGACCCCGTAGAAAAGATCAAAGGATCTTCT
TGAGATCCTTTTTTTCTGCGCGTAATCTGCTGCTTGCAAACAAAAAAACCACCGCTACCAGCGGTGGTTT
GTTTGCCGGATCAAGAGCTACCAACTCTTTTTCCGAAGGTAACTGGCTTCAGCAGAGCGCAGATACCAAA
TACTGTTCTTCTAGTGTAGCCGTAGTTAGGCCACCACTTCAAGAACTCTGTAGCACCGCCTACATACCTC
GCTCTGCTAATCCTGTTACCAGTGGCTGCTGCCAGTGGCGATAAGTCGTGTCTTACCGGGTTGGACTCAA
GACGATAGTTACCGGATAAGGCGCAGCGGTCGGGCTGAACGGGGGGTTCGTGCACACAGCCCAGCTTGGA
GCGAACGACCTACACCGAACTGAGATACCTACAGCGTGAGCTATGAGAAAGCGCCACGCTTCCCGAAGGG
AGAAAGGCGGACAGGTATCCGGTAAGCGGCAGGGTCGGAACAGGAGAGCGCACGAGGGAGCTTCCAGGGG
GAAACGCCTGGTATCTTTATAGTCCTGTCGGGTTTCGCCACCTCTGACTTGAGCGTCGATTTTTGTGATG
CTCGTCAGGGGGGCGGAGCCTATGGAAAAACGCCAGCAACGCGGCCTTTTTACGGTTCCTGGCCTTTTGC
TGGCCTTTTGCTCACATGTTCTTTCCTGCGTTATCCCCTGATTCTGTGGATAACCGTATTACCGCCTTTG
AGTGAGCTGATACCGCTCGCCGCAGCCGAACGACCGAGCGCAGCGAGTCAGTGAGCGAGGAAGCGGAAGA
GCGCCCAATACGCAAACCGCCTCTCCCCGCGCGTTGGCCGATTCATTAATCACTCTGTGGTCTCAGGAGG
GTGATTGTGATGATGACCCATCTAATTGCTTCTATTTATATAATTTGTTCTGTGCATGCAGTTTCTTCTT
GGATCTCCTATGTACTGAATGATTCGTTTATTACCCTTAAAGATTTGCTTTAAAAATTAATTTATTTCAC
TCTTTCGAGTTTATATAGTTTGTTGTATCTTGTGAAATTGGTGTTTCATCACATGCACATATCTTCGTCT
ATGTGGTTCCAAATATTCTTTTGTTCTTTTTATTTTACCATGCATTGCTTTATTACTTACACATAATGAC
AATTTTGCTGGTCATTGATTAGAACATCGTTTTAATATCGAATGGGATGTCGAGTTGAATATTTTGACAA
CGTTCGTTGGCTGGGTCATGAATGAAGTCAGAATACCATTTCTTTTTCATTAAACAATGCTATTTTTTTC
CCGCAAAACAATGCTATTGGGCTCATTTTGGGCTTAAAATGTTTTGCGTAATCTCAATGTTTGTGGGGCT
TTTAGTTTTTAGCCCATGTATGGTTTGATAACTTTAGTAACTCGTGAGAAAAAAAAAAGCTTCGTTCTCA
ATCCCAATTCGAAATCCTAGCTGAAGTCTATGCTCCATAATCAAATCCAGTTCATCAGAGATCAAAGAAT
GTGAGACCACGAAGTGGCTCTTCAGTGGACGAAAGGGCCTCGTGATACGCCTATTTTTATAGGTTAATGT
CATGATAATAATGGTTTCTTAGACGTCAGGTGGCACTTTTCGGGGAAATGTGCGCGGAACCCCTATTTGT
TTATTTTTCTAAATACATTCAAATATGTATCCGCTCATGAGACAATAACCCTGATAAATGCTTCAATAAT
ATTGAAAAAGGAAGAGTATGCGCTCACGCAACTGGTCCAGAACCTTGACCGAACGCAGCGGTGGTAACGG
CGCAGTGGCGGTTTTCATGGCTTGTTATGACTGTTTTTTTTTGGGGTACAGTCTATGCCTCGGGCATCCA
AGCAGCAAGCGCGTTACGCCGTGGGTCGATGTTTGATGTTATGGAGCAGCAACGATGTTACGCAGCAGGG
CAGTCGCCCTAAAACAAAGTTAAACATCATGAGGGAAGCGGTGATCGCCGAAGTATCGACTCAACTATCA
GAGGTAGTTGGCGTCATCGAGCGCCATCTCGAACCGACGTTGCTGGCCGTACATTTGTACGGCTCCGCAG
TGGATGGCGGCCTGAAGCCACACAGCGATATTGATTTGCTGGTTACGGTGACCGTAAGGCTTGATGAAAC
AACGCGGCGAGCTTTGATCAACGACCTTTTGGAAACTTCGGCTTCCCCTGGAGAGAGCGAGATTCTCCGC
GCTGTAGAAGTCACCATTGTTGTGCACGACGACATCATTCCGTGGCGTTATCCAGCTAAGCGCGAACTGC
AATTTGGAGAATGGCAGCGCAATGACATTCTTGCAGGTATCTTCGAGCCAGCCACGATCGACATTGATCT
GGCTATCTTGCTGACAAAAGCAAGAGAACATAGCGTTGCCTTGGTAGGTCCAGCGGCGGAGGAACTCTTT
GATCCGGTTCCTGAACAGGATCTATTTGAGGCGCTAAATGAAACCTTAACGCTATGGAACTCGCCGCCCG
ACTGGGCTGGCGATGAGCGAAATGTAGTGCTTACGTTGTCCCGCATTTGGTACAGCGCAGTAACCGGCAA
AATCGCGCCGAAGGATGTCGCTGCCGACTGGGCAATGGAGCGCCTGCCGGCCCAGTATCAGCCCGTCATA
CTTGAAGCTAG
